Addgene plasmid #102740: T37K EPHA3 pcDNA3.1
Purpose: Expression of EPHA3 in mammalian cells
Depositing lab: Jin Chen. Depositing organization: Vanderbilt University. Publication: Effects of cancer-associated EPHA3 mutations on lung cancer. Zhuang G, Song W, Amato K, Hwang Y, Lee K, Boothby M, Ye F, Guo Y, Shyr Y, Lin L, Carbone DP, Brantley-Sieders DM, Chen J. J Natl Cancer Inst. 2012 Aug 8;104(15):1182-97. doi: 10.1093/jnci/djs297. Epub 2012 Jul 24. PubMed 22829656.
Backbone
  Vector backbone: pcDNA3.1(+)/myc-His B
  Backbone manufacturer: Invitrogen
  Vector type: Mammalian Expression
Growth in bacteria
  Bacterial resistance: Ampicillin, 100 μg/mL
  Growth temperature: 37°C
  Growth strain: DH5alpha
  Copy number: High Copy
Gene/Insert
  Gene/Insert name: EPHA3 (alt names: MEK4; TYRO4)
  Species: H. sapiens (human)
  Mutation: T37K (ACA > AAA)
  Entrez Gene: EPHA3 (a.k.a. EK4, ETK, ETK1, HEK, HEK4, TYRO4)
  Promoter: CMV
  Tag / fusion protein: myc-6xhis (C terminal on backbone)
  Cloning method: Unknown
  Sequencing primers: 5′ CMV-F
Terms and licenses: Academic/Nonprofit Terms; Industry Terms: Not Available to Industry
Depositor comments: Please note last 10 amino acids in C-terminal are omitted in these constructs. These series of EPHA3 constructs carry missense mutations found in lung and colon cancer.
How to cite: T37K EPHA3 pcDNA3.1 was a gift from Jin Chen (Addgene plasmid # 102740 ; http://n2t.net/addgene:102740 ; RRID:Addgene_102740)
