[The description below was written by a language model from this plasmid's Addgene catalogue record and pLannotate feature annotations shown in this document.]
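Description:
T37K EPHA3 pcDNA3.1 is a mammalian expression plasmid built on the Invitrogen pcDNA3.1(+)/myc-His B backbone and carrying human EPHA3, an Eph-family receptor tyrosine kinase that binds ephrin-A ligands. The coding sequence bears the missense substitution T37K (ACA to AAA). It is one of a series of EPHA3 constructs with point mutations found in lung and colon cancers. The depositor notes that the last ten C-terminal amino acids of EPHA3 are omitted, and that the insert is fused at its C terminus to the myc-6xHis tag supplied by the backbone. The annotated feature table does not call out the tag separately, although there is unannotated sequence between the end of the EPHA3 CDS and the polyadenylation signal where it would lie.

Transcription of the insert is driven by the CMV immediate-early enhancer and promoter and terminated by the bovine growth hormone poly(A) signal. A T7 promoter upstream of the insert could support in vitro transcription. A second cassette places the neomycin phosphotransferase gene under the SV40 early promoter with an SV40 poly(A) signal, which provides a marker for G418 selection of stably transfected mammalian cells. In E. coli the plasmid is maintained at high copy through a ColE1/pUC-type origin and selected with ampicillin via the β-lactamase gene. An f1 origin is also present. Short annotated fragments such as the ble, lacI, bom and truncated HIV-1 LTR matches are probably backbone remnants or incidental similarity hits rather than functional elements. The construct is intended for expressing the tagged mutant receptor in mammalian cells, for example to study how this cancer-associated mutation affects EPHA3 function.
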