Features (pLannotate 1.2.2; 20 found; start..end, strand, type, name):
    391..1182    +  CDS            neo: KKA2_KLEPN - Also known as kan, nptII. Experimental evidence at protein level: Swiss-Prot protein existence level 1. Resistance to kanamycin, neomycin, paromomycin, ribostamycin, butirosin and gentamicin B. From Klebsiella pneumoniae.
   1208..1366    +  CDS            ble (fragment): BLE_KLEPN - Experimental evidence at protein level: Swiss-Prot protein existence level 1. Binding protein with a strong affinity to the bleomycin family of antibiotics. Binds to CL990; an antimitotic-antibiotic compound. From Klebsiella pneumoniae.
   1361..1482    +  polyA_signal   SV40 poly(A) signal: SV40 polyadenylation signal
   1555..1571    -  protein_bind   lac operator: The lac repressor binds to the lac operator to inhibit transcription in E. coli. This inhibition can be relieved by adding lactose or isopropyl-β-D-thiogalactopyranoside (IPTG). lac repressor encoded by lacI
   1579..1609    -  promoter       lac promoter: promoter for the E. coli lac operon
   1624..1645    -  protein_bind   CAP binding site: CAP binding activates transcription in the presence of cAMP. E. coli catabolite activator protein
   1658..1750    -  CDS            lacI (fragment): lac repressor; lacI; The lac repressor binds to the lac operator to inhibit transcription in E. coli. This inhibition can be relieved by adding lactose or isopropyl-β-D-thiogalactopyranoside (IPTG).
   1933..2521    -  rep_origin     ori: high-copy-number ColE1/pMB1/pBR322/pUC origin of replication
   2692..3552    -  CDS            AmpR: β-lactamase; bla; confers resistance to ampicillin, carbenicillin, and related antibiotics
   3553..3657    -  promoter       AmpR promoter: bla
   3716..3768    -  misc_feature   bom (fragment): basis of mobility region from pBR322
   3923..4302    +  enhancer       CMV enhancer: human cytomegalovirus immediate early enhancer
   4303..4506    +  promoter       CMV promoter: human cytomegalovirus (CMV) immediate early promoter
   4502..4535    +  LTR            5' LTR (truncated) (fragment): truncated 5' long terminal repeat (LTR) from HIV-1
   4551..4569    +  promoter       T7 promoter: promoter for bacteriophage T7 RNA polymerase
   4800..7718    +  CDS            EPHA3: EPHA3_HUMAN - Also known as ETK, ETK1, HEK, TYRO4. Experimental evidence at protein level: Swiss-Prot protein existence level 1. Receptor tyrosine kinase which binds promiscuously membrane- bound ephrin family ligands residing on adjacent cells, leading to contact-dependent bidirectional signaling into neighboring cells. The signaling pathway downstream of the receptor is referred to as forward signaling while the signaling pathway downstream of the ephrin ligand is referred to as reverse signaling. Highly promiscuous for ephrin-A ligands it binds preferentially EFNA5. Upon activation by EFNA5
   7822..8046    +  polyA_signal   bGH poly(A) signal: bovine growth hormone polyadenylation signal
   8050..8071    +  promoter       SV40 promoter (fragment): SV40 enhancer and early promoter
   8092..8520    +  rep_origin     f1 ori (sequence partly withheld): f1 bacteriophage origin of replication; arrow indicates direction of (+) strand synthesis
   8534..324     +  promoter       SV40 promoter (across the origin): SV40 enhancer and early promoter
>Addgene plasmid #102740 | T37K EPHA3 pcDNA3.1 | addgene full sequence | sequence record 198407 | Addgene NGS Result
CAGTTAGGGTGTGGAAAGTCCCCAGGCTCCCCAGCAGGCAGAAGTATGCAAAGCATGCATCTCAATTAGT
CAGCAACCAGGTGTGGAAAGTCCCCAGGCTCCCCAGCAGGCAGAAGTATGCAAAGCATGCATCTCAATTA
GTCAGCAACCATAGTCCCGCCCCTAACTCCGCCCATCCCGCCCCTAACTCCGCCCAGTTCCGCCCATTCT
CCGCCCCATGGCTGACTAATTTTTTTTATTTATGCAGAGGCCGAGGCCGCCTCTGCCTCTGAGCTATTCC
AGAAGTAGTGAGGAGGCTTTTTTGGAGGCCTAGGCTTTTGCAAAAAGCTCCCGGGAGCTTGTATATCCAT
TTTCGGATCTGATCAAGAGACAGGATGAGGATCGTTTCGCATGATTGAACAAGATGGATTGCACGCAGGT
TCTCCGGCCGCTTGGGTGGAGAGGCTATTCGGCTATGACTGGGCACAACAGACAATCGGCTGCTCTGATG
CCGCCGTGTTCCGGCTGTCAGCGCAGGGGCGCCCGGTTCTTTTTGTCAAGACCGACCTGTCCGGTGCCCT
GAATGAACTGCAGGACGAGGCAGCGCGGCTATCGTGGCTGGCCACGACGGGCGTTCCTTGCGCAGCTGTG
CTCGACGTTGTCACTGAAGCGGGAAGGGACTGGCTGCTATTGGGCGAAGTGCCGGGGCAGGATCTCCTGT
CATCTCACCTTGCTCCTGCCGAGAAAGTATCCATCATGGCTGATGCAATGCGGCGGCTGCATACGCTTGA
TCCGGCTACCTGCCCATTCGACCACCAAGCGAAACATCGCATCGAGCGAGCACGTACTCGGATGGAAGCC
GGTCTTGTCGATCAGGATGATCTGGACGAAGAGCATCAGGGGCTCGCGCCAGCCGAACTGTTCGCCAGGC
TCAAGGCGCGCATGCCCGACGGCGAGGATCTCGTCGTGACCCATGGCGATGCCTGCTTGCCGAATATCAT
GGTGGAAAATGGCCGCTTTTCTGGATTCATCGACTGTGGCCGGCTGGGTGTGGCGGACCGCTATCAGGAC
ATAGCGTTGGCTACCCGTGATATTGCTGAAGAGCTTGGCGGCGAATGGGCTGACCGCTTCCTCGTGCTTT
ACGGTATCGCCGCTCCCGATTCGCAGCGCATCGCCTTCTATCGCCTTCTTGACGAGTTCTTCTGAGCGGG
ACTCTGGGGTTCGCGAAATGACCGACCAAGCGACGCCCAACCTGCCATCACGAGATTTCGATTCCACCGC
CGCCTTCTATGAAAGGTTGGGCTTCGGAATCGTTTTCCGGGACGCCGGCTGGATGATCCTCCAGCGCGGG
GATCTCATGCTGGAGTTCTTCGCCCACCCCAACTTGTTTATTGCAGCTTATAATGGTTACAAATAAAGCA
ATAGCATCACAAATTTCACAAATAAAGCATTTTTTTCACTGCATTCTAGTTGTGGTTTGTCCAAACTCAT
CAATGTATCTTATCATGTCTGTATACCGTCGACCTCTAGCTAGAGCTTGGCGTAATCATGGTCATAGCTG
TTTCCTGTGTGAAATTGTTATCCGCTCACAATTCCACACAACATACGAGCCGGAAGCATAAAGTGTAAAG
CCTGGGGTGCCTAATGAGTGAGCTAACTCACATTAATTGCGTTGCGCTCACTGCCCGCTTTCCAGTCGGG
AAACCTGTCGTGCCAGCTGCATTAATGAATCGGCCAACGCGCGGGGAGAGGCGGTTTGCGTATTGGGCGC
TCTTCCGCTTCCTCGCTCACTGACTCGCTGCGCTCGGTCGTTCGGCTGCGGCGAGCGGTATCAGCTCACT
CAAAGGCGGTAATACGGTTATCCACAGAATCAGGGGATAACGCAGGAAAGAACATGTGAGCAAAAGGCCA
GCAAAAGGCCAGGAACCGTAAAAAGGCCGCGTTGCTGGCGTTTTTCCATAGGCTCCGCCCCCCTGACGAG
CATCACAAAAATCGACGCTCAAGTCAGAGGTGGCGAAACCCGACAGGACTATAAAGATACCAGGCGTTTC
CCCCTGGAAGCTCCCTCGTGCGCTCTCCTGTTCCGACCCTGCCGCTTACCGGATACCTGTCCGCCTTTCT
CCCTTCGGGAAGCGTGGCGCTTTCTCATAGCTCACGCTGTAGGTATCTCAGTTCGGTGTAGGTCGTTCGC
TCCAAGCTGGGCTGTGTGCACGAACCCCCCGTTCAGCCCGACCGCTGCGCCTTATCCGGTAACTATCGTC
TTGAGTCCAACCCGGTAAGACACGACTTATCGCCACTGGCAGCAGCCACTGGTAACAGGATTAGCAGAGC
GAGGTATGTAGGCGGTGCTACAGAGTTCTTGAAGTGGTGGCCTAACTACGGCTACACTAGAAGAACAGTA
TTTGGTATCTGCGCTCTGCTGAAGCCAGTTACCTTCGGAAAAAGAGTTGGTAGCTCTTGATCCGGCAAAC
AAACCACCGCTGGTAGCGGTGGTTTTTTTGTTTGCAAGCAGCAGATTACGCGCAGAAAAAAAGGATCTCA
AGAAGATCCTTTGATCTTTTCTACGGGGTCTGACGCTCAGTGGAACGAAAACTCACGTTAAGGGATTTTG
GTCATGAGATTATCAAAAAGGATCTTCACCTAGATCCTTTTAAATTAAAAATGAAGTTTTAAATCAATCT
AAAGTATATATGAGTAAACTTGGTCTGACAGTTACCAATGCTTAATCAGTGAGGCACCTATCTCAGCGAT
CTGTCTATTTCGTTCATCCATAGTTGCCTGACTCCCCGTCGTGTAGATAACTACGATACGGGAGGGCTTA
CCATCTGGCCCCAGTGCTGCAATGATACCGCGAGACCCACGCTCACCGGCTCCAGATTTATCAGCAATAA
ACCAGCCAGCCGGAAGGGCCGAGCGCAGAAGTGGTCCTGCAACTTTATCCGCCTCCATCCAGTCTATTAA
TTGTTGCCGGGAAGCTAGAGTAAGTAGTTCGCCAGTTAATAGTTTGCGCAACGTTGTTGCCATTGCTACA
GGCATCGTGGTGTCACGCTCGTCGTTTGGTATGGCTTCATTCAGCTCCGGTTCCCAACGATCAAGGCGAG
TTACATGATCCCCCATGTTGTGCAAAAAAGCGGTTAGCTCCTTCGGTCCTCCGATCGTTGTCAGAAGTAA
GTTGGCCGCAGTGTTATCACTCATGGTTATGGCAGCACTGCATAATTCTCTTACTGTCATGCCATCCGTA
AGATGCTTTTCTGTGACTGGTGAGTACTCAACCAAGTCATTCTGAGAATAGTGTATGCGGCGACCGAGTT
GCTCTTGCCCGGCGTCAATACGGGATAATACCGCGCCACATAGCAGAACTTTAAAAGTGCTCATCATTGG
AAAACGTTCTTCGGGGCGAAAACTCTCAAGGATCTTACCGCTGTTGAGATCCAGTTCGATGTAACCCACT
CGTGCACCCAACTGATCTTCAGCATCTTTTACTTTCACCAGCGTTTCTGGGTGAGCAAAAACAGGAAGGC
AAAATGCCGCAAAAAAGGGAATAAGGGCGACACGGAAATGTTGAATACTCATACTCTTCCTTTTTCAATA
TTATTGAAGCATTTATCAGGGTTATTGTCTCATGAGCGGATACATATTTGAATGTATTTAGAAAAATAAA
CAAATAGGGGTTCCGCGCACATTTCCCCGAAAAGTGCCACCTGACGTCGACGGATCGGGAGATCTCCCGA
TCCCCTATGGTGCACTCTCAGTACAATCTGCTCTGATGCCGCATAGTTAAGCCAGTATCTGCTCCCTGCT
TGTGTGTTGGAGGTCGCTGAGTAGTGCGCGAGCAAAATTTAAGCTACAACAAGGCAAGGCTTGACCGACA
ATTGCATGAAGAATCTGCTTAGGGTTAGGCGTTTTGCGCTGCTTCGCGATGTACGGGCCAGATATACGCG
TTGACATTGATTATTGACTAGTTATTAATAGTAATCAATTACGGGGTCATTAGTTCATAGCCCATATATG
GAGTTCCGCGTTACATAACTTACGGTAAATGGCCCGCCTGGCTGACCGCCCAACGACCCCCGCCCATTGA
CGTCAATAATGACGTATGTTCCCATAGTAACGCCAATAGGGACTTTCCATTGACGTCAATGGGTGGAGTA
TTTACGGTAAACTGCCCACTTGGCAGTACATCAAGTGTATCATATGCCAAGTACGCCCCCTATTGACGTC
AATGACGGTAAATGGCCCGCCTGGCATTATGCCCAGTACATGACCTTATGGGACTTTCCTACTTGGCAGT
ACATCTACGTATTAGTCATCGCTATTACCATGGTGATGCGGTTTTGGCAGTACATCAATGGGCGTGGATA
GCGGTTTGACTCACGGGGATTTCCAAGTCTCCACCCCATTGACGTCAATGGGAGTTTGTTTTGGCACCAA
AATCAACGGGACTTTCCAAAATGTCGTAACAACTCCGCCCCATTGACGCAAATGGGCGGTAGGCGTGTAC
GGTGGGAGGTCTATATAAGCAGAGCTCTCTGGCTAACTAGAGAACCCACTGCTTACTGGCTTATCGAAAT
TAATACGACTCACTATAGGGAGACCCAAGCTGGCTAGTTAAGCTTGGTACCGAGCTCGGATCCACTAGTC
CAGTGTGGTGGAATTCGTCGAGCTCTAGCGAGGTGACAGCGTAGAACCAGGAGTGTCAAACTTGACATCA
GCCTGCGAGCGGAGCATGGTAACTTCTCCAGCAATCAGAGCGCTCCCCCTCACATCAGTGGCATGCTTCA
TGGAGATATGCTCCTCTCACTGCCCTCTGCACCAGCAACATGGATTGTCAGCTCTCCATCCTCCTCCTTC
TCAGCTGCTCTGTTCTCGACAGCTTCGGGGAACTGATTCCGCAGCCTTCCAATGAAGTCAATCTACTGGA
TTCAAAAAAAATTCAAGGGGAGCTGGGCTGGATCTCTTATCCATCACATGGGTGGGAAGAGATCAGTGGT
GTGGATGAACATTACACACCCATCAGGACTTACCAGGTGTGCAATGTCATGGACCACAGTCAAAACAATT
GGCTGAGAACAAACTGGGTCCCCAGGAACTCAGCTCAGAAGATTTATGTGGAGCTCAAGTTCACTCTACG
AGACTGCAATAGCATTCCATTGGTTTTAGGAACTTGCAAGGAGACATTCAACCTGTACTACATGGAGTCT
GATGATGATCATGGGGTGAAATTTCGAGAGCATCAGTTTACAAAGATTGACACCATTGCAGCTGATGAAA
GTTTCACTCAAATGGATCTTGGGGACCGTATTCTGAAGCTCAACACTGAGATTAGAGAAGTAGGTCCTGT
CAACAAGAAGGGATTTTATTTGGCATTTCAAGATGTTGGTGCTTGTGTTGCCTTGGTGTCTGTGAGAGTA
TACTTCAAAAAGTGCCCATTTACAGTGAAGAATCTGGCTATGTTTCCAGACACGGTACCCATGGACTCCC
AGTCCCTGGTGGAGGTTAGAGGGTCTTGTGTCAACAATTCTAAGGAGGAAGATCCTCCAAGGATGTACTG
CAGTACAGAAGGCGAATGGCTTGTACCCATTGGCAAGTGTTCCTGCAATGCTGGCTATGAAGAAAGAGGT
TTTATGTGCCAAGCTTGTCGACCAGGTTTCTACAAGGCATTGGATGGTAATATGAAGTGTGCTAAGTGCC
CGCCTCACAGTTCTACTCAGGAAGATGGTTCAATGAACTGCAGGTGTGAGAATAATTACTTCCGGGCAGA
CAAAGACCCTCCATCCATGGCTTGTACCCGACCTCCATCTTCACCAAGAAATGTTATCTCTAATATAAAC
GAGACCTCAGTTATCCTGGACTGGAGTTGGCCCCTGGACACAGGAGGCCGGAAAGATGTTACCTTCAACA
TCATATGTAAAAAATGTGGGTGGAATATAAAACAGTGTGAGCCATGCAGCCCAAATGTCCGCTTCCTCCC
TCGACAGTTTGGACTCACCAACACCACGGTGACAGTGACAGACCTTCTGGCACATACTAACTACACCTTT
GAGATTGATGCCGTTAATGGGGTGTCAGAGCTGAGCTCCCCACCAAGACAGTTTGCTGCGGTCAGCATCA
CAACTAATCAGGCTGCTCCATCACCTGTCCTGACGATTAAGAAAGATCGGACCTCCAGAAATAGCATCTC
TTTGTCCTGGCAAGAACCTGAACATCCTAATGGGATCATATTGGACTACGAGGTCAAATACTATGAAAAG
CAGGAACAAGAAACAAGTTATACCATTCTGAGGGCAAGAGGCACAAATGTTACCATCAGTAGCCTCAAGC
CTGACACTATATACGTATTCCAAATCCGAGCCCGAACAGCCGCTGGATATGGGACGAACAGCCGCAAGTT
TGAGTTTGAAACTAGTCCAGACTCTTTCTCCATCTCTGGTGAAAGTAGCCAAGTGGTCATGATCGCCATT
TCAGCGGCAGTAGCAATTATTCTCCTCACTGTTGTCATCTATGTTTTGATTGGGAGGTTCTGTGGCTATA
AGTCAAAACATGGGGCAGATGAAAAAAGACTTCATTTTGGCAATGGGCATTTAAAACTTCCAGGTCTCAG
GACTTATGTTGACCCACATACATATGAAGACCCTACCCAAGCTGTTCATGAGTTTGCCAAGGAATTGGAT
GCCACCAACATATCCATTGATAAAGTTGTTGGAGCAGGTGAATTTGGAGAGGTGTGCAGTGGTCGCTTAA
AACTTCCTTCAAAAAAAGAGATTTCAGTGGCCATTAAGACCCTGAAAGTTGGCTACACAGAAAAGCAGAG
GAGAGACTTCCTGGGAGAAGCAAGCATTATGGGACAGTTTGACCACCCCAATATCATTCGACTGGAAGGA
GTTGTTACCAAAAGTAAGCCAGTTATGATTGTCACAGAATACATGGAGAATGGTTCCTTGGATAGTTTCC
TACGTAAACACGATGCCCAGTTTACTGTCATTCAGCTAGTGGGGATGCTTCGAGGGATAGCATCTGGCAT
GAAGTACCTGTCAGACATGGGCTATGTTCACCGAGACCTCGCTGCTCGGAACATCTTGATCAACAGTAAC
TTGGTGTGTAAGGTTTCTGATTTCGGACTTTCGCGTGTCCTGGAGGATGACCCAGAAGCTGCTTATACAA
CAAGAGGAGGGAAGATCCCAATCAGGTGGACATCACCAGAAGCTATAGCCTACCGCAAGTTCACGTCAGC
CAGCGATGTATGGAGTTATGGGATTGTTCTCTGGGAGGTGATGTCTTATGGAGAGAGACCATACTGGGAG
ATGTCCAATCAGGATGTAATTAAAGCTGTAGATGAGGGCTATCGACTGCCACCCCCCATGGACTGCCCAG
CTGCCTTGTATCAGCTGATGCTGGACTGCTGGCAGAAAGACAGGAACAACAGACCCAAGTTTGAGCAGAT
TGTTAGTATTCTGGACAAGCTTATCCGGAATCCCGGCAGCCTGAAGATCATCACCAGTGCAGCCGCAAGG
CCATCAAACCTTCTTCTGGACCAAAGCAATGTGGATATCACTACCTTCCGCACAACAGGTGACTGGCTTA
ATGGTGTCTGGACAGCACACTGCAAGGAAATCTTCACGGGTGTGGAGTACAGTTCTTGTGACACAATAGC
CAAGATTTCCACAGATGACATGAAAAAGGTTGGTGTCACCGTGGTTGGGCCACAGAAGAAGATCATCAGT
AGCATTAAAGCTCTAGAGGGCCCGCGGTTCGAACAAAAACTCATCTCAGAAGAGGATCTGAATATGCATA
CCGGTCATCATCACCATCACCATTGAGTTTAAACCCGCTGATCAGCCTCGACTGTGCCTTCTAGTTGCCA
GCCATCTGTTGTTTGCCCCTCCCCCGTGCCTTCCTTGACCCTGGAAGGTGCCACTCCCACTGTCCTTTCC
TAATAAAATGAGGAAATTGCATCGCATTGTCTGAGTAGGTGTCATTCTATTCTGGGGGGTGGGGTGGGGC
AGGACAGCAAGGGGGAGGATTGGGAAGACAATAGCAGGCATGCTGGGGATGCGGTGGGCTCTATGGCTTC
TGAGGCGGAAAGAACCAGCTGGGGCTCTAGGGGGTATCCCC
[124 nt withheld, positions 8092-8215]
C
[91 nt withheld, positions 8217-8307]
A
[49 nt withheld, positions 8309-8357]
CCTTTGACGTTGGAGTCCACGTTCTTT
[37 nt withheld, positions 8385-8421]
ACCCTATCTCGGTCTATTCTTTTGATTTATAAGGGATTTTGCCGATTTCGGCCTATTGGTTAAAAAATGA
GCTGATTTAACAAAAATTTAACGCGAATTAATTCTGTGGAATGTGTGT
